Addgene plasmid #89141: pSG5-MAGE-TA360
Purpose: mammalian expression of full-length human MAGE-A11 amino acid residues 2-429 with TA360 phosphorylation site mutated
Depositing lab: Elizabeth Wilson. Depositing organization: University of North Carolina at Chapel Hill. Publication: Epidermal-growth-factor-dependent phosphorylation and ubiquitinylation of MAGE-11 regulates its interaction with the androgen receptor. Bai S, Wilson EM. Mol Cell Biol. 2008 Mar;28(6):1947-63. doi: 10.1128/MCB.01672-07. Epub 2008 Jan 22. PubMed 18212060.
Backbone
  Vector backbone: pSG5
  Vector type: Mammalian Expression
Growth in bacteria
  Bacterial resistance: Ampicillin, 100 μg/mL
  Growth temperature: 37°C
  Growth strain: DH5alpha
  Copy number: High Copy
Gene/Insert
  Gene/Insert name: MAGE-A11
  Species: H. sapiens (human)
  Mutation: T360A
  Entrez Gene: MAGEA11 (a.k.a. CT1.11, MAGE-11, MAGE11, MAGEA-11)
  Promoter: SV40
  Cloning method: Restriction Enzyme; 5′ cloning site unknown (unknown if destroyed); 3′ cloning site unknown (unknown if destroyed)
  Sequencing primers: 5′ T7; 3′ SV40pA-R
Terms and licenses: Academic/Nonprofit Terms; Industry Terms: Not Available to Industry
How to cite: pSG5-MAGE-TA360 was a gift from Elizabeth Wilson (Addgene plasmid # 89141 ; http://n2t.net/addgene:89141 ; RRID:Addgene_89141)
