[The description below was written by a language model from this plasmid's Addgene catalogue record.]
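Description:
pSG5-MAGE-TA360 is a mammalian expression plasmid built on the pSG5 backbone, carrying human MAGE-A11 (MAGEA11, also called MAGE-11) as its insert. The coding region corresponds to amino acid residues 2-429, which the record describes as full-length, and it contains a T360A substitution that replaces threonine 360 with alanine, removing a phosphorylation site. Expression in mammalian cells is driven by the SV40 promoter. The listed sequencing primers (a T7 primer upstream and an SV40 polyadenylation-signal reverse primer downstream) indicate that the insert sits between a T7 promoter site and an SV40 polyA signal. The insert was placed by restriction enzyme cloning, but the 5′ and 3′ cloning sites are not recorded. No epitope tag, reporter or mammalian selection marker is stated, so the plasmid appears best suited to transient transfection. In bacteria it is maintained as a high-copy plasmid under ampicillin selection.

The construct serves as a phosphorylation-deficient mutant for comparison with wild-type MAGE-A11. The associated work concerns epidermal-growth-factor-dependent phosphorylation and ubiquitinylation of MAGE-11 and how these modifications regulate its interaction with the androgen receptor. Expressing the T360A variant lets investigators test whether modification at this residue is needed for that interaction and its downstream effects. No feature table was supplied, so details of the backbone beyond the catalogue fields, such as the replication origin, cannot be confirmed from the record.
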