>Addgene plasmid #89141 | pSG5-MAGE-TA360 | addgene partial sequence | sequence record 176073 | Addgene Partial NGS Result
CGAGAGATCTTATTAAAGCAGAACTTGTTTATTGCAGCTTATAATGGTTACAAATAAAGCAATAGCATCA
CAAATTTCACAAATAAAGCATTTTTTTCACTGCATTCTAGTTGTGGTTTGTCCAAACTCATCAATGTATC
TTATCATGTCTGGTCGACTCTAGACTCTTCCGCTTCCTCGCTCACTGACTCGCTGCGCTCGGTCGTTCGG
CTGCGGCGAGCGGTATCAGCTCACTCAAAGGCGGTAATACGGTTATCCACAGAATCAGGGGATAACGCAG
GAAAGAACATGTGAGCAAAAGGCCAGCAAAAGGCCAGGAACCGTAAAAAGGCCGCGTTGCTGGCGTTTTT
CCATAGGCTCCGCCCCCCTGACGAGCATCACAAAAATCGACGCTCAAGTCAGAGGTGGCGAAACCCGACA
GGACTATAAAGATACCAGGCGTTTCCCCCTGGAAGCTCCCTCGTGCGCTCTCCTGTTCCGACCCTGCCGC
TTATCGGATACCTGTCCGCCTTTCTCCCTTCGGGAAGCGTGGCGCTTTCTCATAGCTCACGCTGTAGGTA
TCTCAGTTCGGTGTAGGTCGTTCGCTCCAAGCTGGGCTGTGTGCACGAACCCCCCGTTCAGCCCGACCGC
TGCGCCTTATCCGGTAACTATCGTCTTGAGTCCAACCCGGTAAGACACGACTTATCGCCACTGGCAGCAG
CCACTGGTAACAGGATTAGCAGAGCGAGGTATGTAGGCGGTGCTACAGAGTTCTTGAAGTGGTGGCCTAA
CTACGGCTACACTAGAAGAACAGTATTTGGTATCTGCGCTCTGCTGAAGCCAGTTACCTTCGGAAAAAGA
GTTGGTAGCTCTTGATCCGGCAAACAAACCACCGCTGGTAGCGGTGGTTTTTTTGTTTGCAAGCAGCAGA
TTACGCGCAGAAAAAAAGGATCTCAAGAAGATCCTTTGATCTTTTCTACGGGGTCTGACGCTCAGTGGAA
CGAAAACTCACGTTAAGGGATTTTGGTCATGAGATTATCAAAAAGGATCTTCACCTAGATCCTTTTAAAT
TAAAAATGAAGTTTTAAATCAATCTAAAGTATATATGAGTAAACTTGGTCTGACAGTTACCAATGCTTAA
TCAGTGAGGCACCTATCTCAGCGATCTGTCTATTTCGTTCATCCATAGTTGCCTGACTCCCCGTCGTGTA
GATAACTACGATACGGGAGGGCTTACCATCTGGCCCCAGTGCTGCAATGATACCGCGAGACCCACGCTCA
CCGGCTCCAGATTTATCAGCAATAAACCAGCCAGCCGGAAGGGCCGAGCGCAGAAGTGGTCCTGCAACTT
TATCCGCCTCCATCCAGTCTATTAATTGTTGCCGGGAAGCTAGAGTAAGTAGTTCGCCAGTTAATAGTTT
GCGCAACGTTGTTGCCATTGCTACAGGCATCGTGGTGTCACGCTCGTCGTTTGGTATGGCTTCATTCAGC
TCCGGTTCCCAACGATCAAGGCGAGTTACATGATCCCCCATGTTGTGCAAAAAAGCGGTTAGCTCCTTCG
GTCCTCCGATCGTTGTCAGAAGTAAGTTGGCCGCAGTGTTATCACTCATGGTTATGGCAGCACTGCATAA
TTCTCTTACTGTCATGCCATCCGTAAGATGCTTTTCTGTGACTGGTGAGTACTCAACCAAGTCATTCTGA
GAATAGTGTATGCGGCGACCGAGTTGCTCTTGCCCGGCGTCAATACGGGATAATACCGCGCCACATAGCA
GAACTTTAAAAGTGCTCATCATTGGAAAACGTTCTTCGGGGCGAAAACTCTCAAGGATCTTACCGCTGTT
GAGATCCAGTTCGATGTAACCCACTCGTGCACCCAACTGATCTTCAGCATCTTTTACTTTCACCAGCGTT
TCTGGGTGAGCAAAAACAGGAAGGCAAAATGCCGCAAAAAAGGGAATAAGGGCGACACGGAAATGTTGAA
TACTCATACTCTTCCTTTTTCAATATTATTGAAGCATTTATCAGGGTTATTGTCTCATGAGCGGATACAT
ATTTGAATGTATTTAGAAAAATAAACAAATAGGGGTTCCGCGCACATTTCCCCGAAAAGTGCCACCTGAC
GTCTAAGAAACCATTATTATCATGACATTAACCTATAAAAATAGGCGTATCACGAGGCCCTTTCGTCTCG
CGCGTTTCGGTGATGACGGTGAAAACCTCTGACACATGCAGCTCCCGGAGACGGTCACAGCTTGTCTGTA
AGCGGATGCCGGGAGCAGACAAGCCCGTCAGGGCGCGTCAGCGGGTGTTGGCGGGTGTCGGGGCTGGCTT
AACTATGCGGCATCAGAGCAGATTGTACTGAGAGTGCACCATATGCGGTGTGAAATACCGCACAGATGCG
TAAGGAGAAAATACCGCATCAGGAAATTGTAAGCGTTAATATTTTGTTAAAATTCGCGTTAAATTTTTGT
TAAATCAGCTCATTTTTTAACCAATAGGCCGAAATCGGCAAAATCCCTTATAAATCAAAAGAATAGACCG
AGATAGGGT
[37 nt withheld, positions 2530-2566]
AAAGAACGTGGACTCCAACGTCAAAGG
[49 nt withheld, positions 2594-2642]
T
[91 nt withheld, positions 2644-2734]
G
[124 nt withheld, positions 2736-2859]
CCATTCGCCATTCAGGCTGCGCAACTGTTGGGAAGGGCGATCGGTGCGGGCCTCTTCGCTATTACGCCAG
CTGGCGAAAGGGGGATGTGCTGCAAGGCGATTAAGTTGGGTAACGCCAGGGTTTTCCCAGTCACGACGTT
GTAAAACGACGGCCAGTGAATTGTCGACTTCTGAGGCGGAAAGAACCAGCTGTGGAATGTGTGTCAGTTA
GGGTGTGGAAAGTCCCCAGGCTCCCCAGCAGGCAGAAGTATGCAAAGCATGCATCTCAATTAGTCAGCAA
GGAAAGTCCCCAGGCTCCCCAGCAGGCAGAAGTATGCAAAGCATGCATCTCAATTAGTCAGCAACCATAG
TCCCGCCCCTAACTCCGCCCATCCCGCCCCTAACTCCGCCCAGTTCCGCCCATTCTCCGCCCCATGGCTG
ACTAATTTTTTTTATTTATGCAGAGGCCGAGGCCGCCTCGGCCTCTGAGCTATTCCAGAAGTAGTGAAGA
GGCTTTTTTGGAGGCCTAGGCTTTTGCAAAAAGCTCCGGATCGATCCTGAGAACTTCAGGGTGAGTTTGG
GGACCCTTGATTGTTCTTTCTTTTTCGCTATTGTAAAATTCATGTTATATGGAGGGGGCAAAGTTTTCAG
GGTGTTGTTTAGAATGGGAAGATGTCCCTTGTATCACCATGGACCCTCATGATAATTTTGTTTCTTTCAC
TTTCTACTCTGTTGACAACCATTGTCTCCTCTTATTTTCTTTTCATTTTCTGTAACTTTTTCGTTAAACT
TTAGCTTGCATTTGTAACGAATTTTTAAATTCACTTTTGTTTATTTGTCAGATTGTAAGTACTTTCTCTA
ATCACTTTTTTTTCAAGGCAATCAGGGTATATTATATTGTACTTCAGCACAGTTTTAGAGAACAATTGTT
ATAATTAAATGATAAGGTAGAATATTTCTGCATATAAATTCTGGCTGGCGTGGAAATATTCTTATTGGTA
GAAACAACTACATCCTGGTCATCATCCTGCCTTTCTCTTTATGGTTACAATGATATACACTGTTTGAGAT
GAGGATAAAATACTCTGAGTCCAAACCGGGCCCCTCTGCTAACCATGTTCATGCCTTCTTCTTTTTCCTA
CAGCTCCTGGGCAACGTGCTGGTTATTGTGCTGTCTCATCATTTTGGCAAAGAATTGTAATACGACTCAC
TATAGGGCGAATTCGCGGCCGCGTCGACGAGTGGCAGAGGGCAGCGGGTCCAGGCTCCATGAGGAGGCAA
GCCTTGGGAATCTGAGGGATGGAGACTCAGTTCCGCAGAGGGGGTCTGGGGTGCAGCCCTGCCAGCATCA
AGAGGAAGAAGAAGAGGGAGGACTCAGGAGACTTTGGACTCCAGGTGAGCACTATGTTCTCAGAGGACGA
CTTCCAGTCAACAGAAAGAGCCCCATATGGTCCACAACTACAGTGGTCCCAGGATCTGCCAAGAGTCCAG
GTTTTTAGAGAACAGGCCAACCTGGAGGACAGGAGTCCCAGGAGAACCCAGAGGATCACTGGAGGAGAAC
AAGTGCTGTGGGGCCCCATCACCCAGATATTTCCCACAGTTCGGCCTGCTGACCTAACCAGAGTCATCAT
GCCTCTTGAGCAAAGAAGTCAGCACTGCAAGCCTGAGGAAGGCCTTCAGGCCCAAGAAGAAGACCTGGGC
CTGGTGGGTGCACAGGCTCTCCAAGCTGAGGAGCAGGAGGCTGCCTTCTTCTCCTCTACTCTGAATGTGG
GCACTCTAGAGGAGTTGCCTGCTGCTGAGTCACCAAGTCCTCCCCAGAGTCCTCAGGAAGAGTCCTTCTC
TCCCACTGCCATGGATGCCATCTTTGGGAGCCTATCTGATGAGGGCTCTGGCAGCCAAGAAAAGGAGGGG
CCAAGTACCTCGCCTGACCTGATAGACCCTGAGTCCTTTTCCCAAGATATACTACATGACAAGATAATTG
ATTTGGTTCATTTATTGCTCCGCAAGTATCGAGTCAAGGGGCTGATCACAAAGGCAGAAATGCTGGGGAG
TGTCATCAAAAATTATGAGGACTACTTTCCTGAGATATTTAGGGAAGCCTCTGTATGCATGCAACTGCTC
TTTGGCATTGATGTGAAGGAAGTGGACCCCACTAGCCACTCCTATGTCCTTGTCACCTCCCTCAACCTCT
CTTATGATGGCATACAGTGTAATGAGCAGAGCATGCCCAAGTCTGGCCTCCTGATAATAGTCCTGGGTGT
AATCTTCATGGAGGGGAACTGCATCCCTGAAGAGGTTATGTGGGAAGTCCTGAGCATTATGGGGGTGTAT
GCTGGAAGGGAGCACTTCCTCTTTGGGGAGCCCAAGAGGCTCCTTGCCCAAAATTGGGTGCAGGAAAAGT
ACCTGGTGTACCGGCAGGTGCCCGGCACTGATCCTGCATGCTATGAGTTCCTGTGGGGTCCAAGGGCCCA
CGCTGAGACCAGCAAGATGAAAGTTCTTGAGTACATAGCCAATGCCAATGGGAGGGATCCCACTTCTTAC
CCATCCCTGTATGAAGATGCTTTGAGAGAGGAGGGAGAGGGAGTCTGAGCATGAGATGCAACCAGGGCCA
GCGGGCAGGGAAATGGGCCAATGCATGCTTCAGGGCCACACCCAGCAGTTTCCCTGTCCTGTGTGAAATC
AGGCCCATTCTTCCCTCTGTGTTTGATGAGAGAAGTCAGTGTTCTCAGTAGTAGAAGGCACAGTGAATGG
AAGGGAACACATTGTATACTGCCTTTAGGTTTCTCTTCCATCGGGTGACTTGGAGATTTCTTTTTGTTTC
CCTTTGGTAATTTTCAAATATTGTTCCTGTAATAAAAGTTTTAGTTAGCTTCAACATCTAAGTGTATGGA
TGATACTGACCACACATGTTGTTTTGCTTATCCATTTCAAGTGCAAGTGTTTGCCATTTTGTAAAACATT
TTGGGAAATCTTCCATCTTGCTGTGATTTGCAATAGGTATTTTCTTGGAGAATGTAAGAACTTAACAATA
AAGCTGAACTGGTGTTGTGAAACAGAGAAATAAAAGGAGAAGGTC
